>Addgene plasmid #212910 | pYSD024 | addgene full sequence | sequence record 421766 | Addgene NGS Result
TCGGTCTCATATGAGATTTCCTTCAATTTTTACTGCAGTTTTATTCGCAGCATCCTCCGCATTAGCTGCT
CCAGTCAACACTACAACAGAAGATGAAACGGCACAAATTCCGGCTGAAGCTGTCATCGGTTACTTAGATT
TAGAAGGGGATTTCGATGTTGCTGTTTTGCCATTTTCCAACAGCACAAATAACGGGTTATTGTTTATAAA
TACTACTATTGCCAGCATTGCTGCTAAAGAAGAAGGGGTATCTTTGGATAAAAGAGAGGCTGATGCTTGA
GACCAGACCAATAAAAAACGCCCGGCGGCAACCGAGCGTTCTGAACAAATCCAGATGGAGTTCTGAGGTC
ATTACTGGATCTATCAACAGGAGTCCAAGCGAGCTCGATATCAAATTACGCCCCGCCCTGCCACTCATCG
CAGTACTGTTGTAATTCATTAAGCATTCTGCCGACATGGAAGCCATCACAAACGGCATGATGAACCTGAA
TCGCCAGCGGCATCAGCACCTTGTCGCCTTGCGTATAATATTTGCCCATGGTGAAAACGGGGGCGAAGAA
GTTGTCCATATTGGCCACGTTTAAATCAAAACTGGTGAAACTCACCCAGGGATTGGCTGAAACGAAAAAC
ATATTCTCAATAAACCCTTTAGGGAAATAGGCCAGGTTTTCACCGTAACACGCCACATCTTGCGAATATA
TGTGTAGAAACTGCCGGAAATCGTCGTGGTATTCACTCCAGAGCGATGAAAACGTTTCAGTTTGCTCATG
GAAAACGGTGTAACAAGGGTGAACACTATCCCATATCACCAGCTCACCGTCTTTCATTGCCATACGAAAT
TCCGGATGAGCATTCATCAGGCGGGCAAGAATGTGAATAAAGGCCGGATAAAACTTGTGCTTATTTTTCT
TTACGGTCTTTAAAAAGGCCGTAATATCCAGCTGAACGGTCTGGTTATAGGTACATTGAGCAACTGACTG
AAATGCCTCAAAATGTTCTTTACGATGCCATTGGGATATATCAACGGTGGTATATCCAGTGATTTTTTTC
TCCATTTTAGCTTCCTTAGCTCCTGAAAATCTCGATAACTCAAAAAATACGCCCGGTAGTGATCTTATTT
CATTATGGTGAAAGTTGGAACCTCTTACGTGCCCGATCAATCATGACCAAAATCCCTTAACGTGAGTTTT
CGTTCCACTGAGCGTCAGACCCCGTAGAAAAGATCAAAGGATCTTCTTGAGATCCTTTTTTTCTGCGCGT
AATCTGCTGCTTGCAAACAAAAAAACCACCGCTACCAGCGGTGGTTTGTTTGCCGGATCAAGAGCTACCA
ACTCTTTTTCCGAAGGTAACTGGCTTCAGCAGAGCGCAGATACCAAATACTGTTCTTCTAGTGTAGCCGT
AGTTAGGCCACCACTTCAAGAACTCTGTAGCACCGCCTACATACCTCGCTCTGCTAATCCTGTTACCAGT
GGCTGCTGCCAGTGGCGATAAGTCGTGTCTTACCGGGTTGGACTCAAGACGATAGTTACCGGATAAGGCG
CAGCGGTCGGGCTGAACGGGGGGTTCGTGCACACAGCCCAGCTTGGAGCGAACGACCTACACCGAACTGA
GATACCTACAGCGTGAGCTATGAGAAAGCGCCACGCTTCCCGAAGGGAGAAAGGCGGACAGGTATCCGGT
AAGCGGCAGGGTCGGAACAGGAGAGCGCACGAGGGAGCTTCCAGGGGGAAACGCCTGGTATCTTTATAGT
CCTGTCGGGTTTCGCCACCTCTGACTTGAGCGTCGATTTTTGTGATGCTCGTCAGGGGGGCGGAGCCTAT
GGAAAAACGCCAGCAACGCGGCCTTTTTACGGTTCCTGGCCTTTTGCTGGCCTTTTGCTCACATGTTCTT
TCCTGCGTTATCCCCTGATTCTGTGGATAACCGTAG
Features (pLannotate 1.2.2; 5 found; start..end, strand, type, name):
     11..265     +  CDS            α-factor secretion signal: N-terminal secretion signal from S. cerevisiae alpha-factor; MFα1; Cleavage by the Kex2 protease occurs after the dibasic KR sequence.
    291..325     -  terminator     lambda t0 terminator: minimal transcription terminator from phage lambda (Scholtissek and Grosse, 1987)
    399..1055    -  CDS            cat: CAT_ECOLX - Experimental evidence at protein level: Swiss-Prot protein existence level 1. This enzyme is an effector of chloramphenicol resistance in bacteria. From Escherichia coli. This protein is used as a marker in many commonly used cloning vectors, such as pACYC184.
   1056..1153    -  promoter       cat promoter: promoter of the E. coli cat gene encoding chloramphenicol acetyltransferase
   1237..1825    +  rep_origin     ori: high-copy-number ColE1/pMB1/pBR322/pUC origin of replication
