[The description below was written by a language model from this plasmid's Addgene catalogue record and pLannotate feature annotations shown in this document.]
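Description:
pYSD024 is a small (about 1.9 kb) part-storage plasmid built on pYTK001, the entry vector of the MoClo yeast toolkit (YTK). It is catalogued as a bacterial vector. It is maintained in E. coli at high copy through a ColE1/pUC-type origin and selected with chloramphenicol, the resistance coming from a cat gene driven by its own promoter and followed by a minimal lambda t0 terminator. The feature table shows no yeast origin, yeast marker or yeast promoter, which fits its role as a donor of a single modular part rather than a stand-alone expression construct.

The payload is the wild-type pre-pro signal peptide of Saccharomyces cerevisiae mating factor alpha 1 (MFα1, YPL187W), designated MFappWT. This N-terminal leader directs a fused protein into the secretory pathway, and the pro region is removed by the Kex2 protease, which cleaves after the dibasic KR sequence. The fragment was inserted through BsmBI sites that were destroyed during cloning, as is usual when a part is domesticated into the entry vector. It is formatted as a Type 3a' part for the yeast secretion/display (YSD) extension of the toolkit.

In use, the leader would be combined by Golden Gate assembly with promoter, coding sequence, terminator and other toolkit parts to build transcription units that secrete heterologous proteins or display them on the yeast cell surface. As the wild-type leader, it can plausibly serve as a reference when comparing signal peptides, although the record does not state this.
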