Addgene plasmid #212910: pYSD024
Purpose: Encodes the wildtype S. cerevisiae MFalpha1 pre-pro- signal peptide (MFappWT) as a Type 3a' part to be used in the yeast secretion/display (YSD) extension of the MoClo yeast toolkit (YTK)
Depositing lab: Paul Young. Depositing organization: University College Cork. Publication: A Yeast Modular Cloning (MoClo) Toolkit Expansion for Optimization of Heterologous Protein Secretion and Surface Display in Saccharomyces cerevisiae. O'Riordan NM, Juric V, O'Neill SK, Roche AP, Young PW. ACS Synth Biol. 2024 Mar 14. doi: 10.1021/acssynbio.3c00743. PubMed 38483353.
Backbone
  Vector backbone: pYTK001
  Vector type: Bacterial Expression
Growth in bacteria
  Bacterial resistance: Chloramphenicol, 25 μg/mL
  Growth temperature: 37°C
  Growth strain: DH5alpha
  Copy number: High Copy
Gene/Insert
  Gene/Insert name: MFalpha1
  Species: S. cerevisiae (budding yeast)
  Entrez Gene: MF(ALPHA)1 (a.k.a. YPL187W)
  Cloning method: Restriction Enzyme; 5′ cloning site BsmBI (destroyed during cloning); 3′ cloning site BsmBI (destroyed during cloning)
Terms and licenses: Academic/Nonprofit Terms; Industry Terms: Not Available to Industry
How to cite: pYSD024 was a gift from Paul Young (Addgene plasmid # 212910 ; http://n2t.net/addgene:212910 ; RRID:Addgene_212910)
